Addgene plasmid #172838: pX330_CALR sgRNA / hSpCas9
Purpose: Mammalian expression of a sgRNA targeting the intron 1 of CALR (Zhong et al, eLife 2021) under the U6 promotor and hSpCas9 under the CAG promotor. This construct is based on pX330.
Depositing lab: Haining Zhong. Depositing organization: Oregon Health & Science University. Publication: High-fidelity, efficient, and reversible labeling of endogenous proteins using CRISPR-based designer exon insertion. Zhong H, Ceballos CC, Massengill CI, Muniak MA, Ma L, Qin M, Petrie SK, Mao T. Elife. 2021 Jun 8;10. pii: 64911. doi: 10.7554/eLife.64911. PubMed 34100715.
Backbone
  Vector backbone: pX330
  Backbone size w/o insert (bp): 8484
  Total vector size (bp): 8487
  Vector type: Mammalian Expression, CRISPR
Growth in bacteria
  Bacterial resistance: Ampicillin, 100 μg/mL
  Growth temperature: 37°C
  Growth strain: DH5alpha
  Copy number: High Copy
Gene/Insert
  Gene/Insert name: sgRNA targeting intron 1 of CALR under the U6 promotor and hSpCas9 under the CAG promotor
Terms and licenses: Academic/Nonprofit Terms; Industry Terms: Not Available to Industry
How to cite: pX330_CALR sgRNA / hSpCas9 was a gift from Haining Zhong (Addgene plasmid # 172838 ; http://n2t.net/addgene:172838 ; RRID:Addgene_172838)
