[The description below was written by a language model from this plasmid's Addgene catalogue record and pLannotate feature annotations shown in this document.]
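Description:
pX330_CALR sgRNA / hSpCas9 is an all-in-one mammalian CRISPR expression plasmid built on the pX330 backbone, about 8.5 kb in total. It is propagated in E. coli as a high-copy plasmid through a ColE1/pUC-type origin and selected with ampicillin via the β-lactamase gene. An f1 phage origin is also present, along with short fragments of pBR322-derived bom and rop sequences that are backbone remnants. A single AAV2 inverted terminal repeat is annotated downstream of the Cas9 cassette. With only one ITR detected, the record gives no indication that the plasmid is meant for AAV packaging.

The payload consists of two expression units. A human U6 RNA polymerase III promoter drives a single guide RNA, made up of a short spacer targeting intron 1 of CALR fused to the Streptococcus pyogenes gRNA scaffold. A second, partial scaffold fragment is annotated immediately downstream. The second unit expresses human codon-optimised SpCas9 from a CAG-type hybrid promoter, annotated as a CMV enhancer, chicken β-actin promoter and a hybrid chicken β-actin/minute virus of mice intron. The Cas9 coding sequence is annotated in two contiguous portions, ends in a C-terminal nucleoplasmin nuclear localisation signal, and is followed by a bovine growth hormone polyadenylation signal. The species of the CALR target is not stated in the record.

Transfection into mammalian cells delivers both nuclease and guide from one plasmid, directing a double-strand break within the first intron of CALR. The associated publication describes labelling endogenous proteins by CRISPR-based insertion of a designer exon, so this construct presumably provides the intronic cut, with the donor supplied separately.
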