Features (pLannotate 1.2.2; 18 found; start..end, strand, type, name):
      1..241     +  promoter       U6 promoter: RNA polymerase III promoter for human U6 snRNA
    271..346     +  misc_RNA       gRNA scaffold: guide RNA scaffold for the Streptococcus pyogenes CRISPR/Cas9 system
    353..396     +  misc_RNA       gRNA scaffold (fragment): guide RNA scaffold for the Streptococcus pyogenes CRISPR/Cas9 system
    443..728     +  enhancer       CMV enhancer: human cytomegalovirus immediate early enhancer; contains an 18-bp deletion relative to the standard CMV enhancer
    730..986     +  promoter       chicken β-actin promoter: contains a 21-bp deletion relative to the standard chicken β-actin promoter
    987..1214    +  intron         hybrid intron: hybrid between chicken β-actin (CBA) and minute virus of mice (MMV) introns (Gray et al., 2011)
   1352..2953    +  CDS            Cas9(N): N-terminal portion of Streptococcus pyogenes Cas9 (Zetsche et al., 2015)
   2954..5452    +  CDS            Cas9(C): C-terminal portion of Streptococcus pyogenes Cas9 (Zetsche et al., 2015)
   5453..5500    +  CDS            nucleoplasmin NLS: bipartite nuclear localization signal from nucleoplasmin
   5534..5645    +  polyA_signal   bGH poly(A) signal: bovine growth hormone polyadenylation signal
   5750..5890    +  repeat_region  AAV2 ITR: inverted terminal repeat of adeno-associated virus serotype 2 inverted
   5895..5946    -  misc_feature   bom (fragment): basis of mobility region from pBR322
   5965..6420    +  rep_origin     f1 ori (sequence partly withheld): f1 bacteriophage origin of replication; arrow indicates direction of (+) strand synthesis
   6421..6470    -  misc_feature   bom (fragment): basis of mobility region from pBR322
   6572..6607    -  CDS            rop (fragment): Rop protein, which maintains plasmids at low copy number; rop
   6702..6806    +  promoter       AmpR promoter: bla
   6807..7667    +  CDS            AmpR: β-lactamase; bla; confers resistance to ampicillin, carbenicillin, and related antibiotics
   7838..8426    +  rep_origin     ori: high-copy-number ColE1/pMB1/pBR322/pUC origin of replication
>Addgene plasmid #172838 | pX330_CALR sgRNA / hSpCas9 | addgene full sequence | sequence record 340912 | Addgene NGS Result
GAGGGCCTATTTCCCATGATTCCTTCATATTTGCATATACGATACAAGGCTGTTAGAGAGATAATTGGAA
TTAATTTGACTGTAAACACAAAGATATTAGTACAAAATACGTGACGTAGAAAGTAATAATTTCTTGGGTA
GTTTGCAGTTTTAAAATTATGTTTTAAAATGGACTATCATATGCTTACCGTAACTTGAAAGTATTTCGAT
TTCTTGGCTTTATATATCTTGTGGAAAGGACGAAACACCGCGGGAGTTAGGGTTAGCCCGGTTTTAGAGC
TAGAAATAGCAAGTTAAAATAAGGCTAGTCCGTTATCAACTTGAAAAAGTGGCACCGAGTCGGTGCTTTT
TTGTTTTAGAGCTAGAAATAGCAAGTTAAAATAAGGCTAGTCCGTTTTTAGCGCGTGCGCCAATTCTGCA
GACAAATGGCTCTAGAGGTACCCGTTACATAACTTACGGTAAATGGCCCGCCTGGCTGACCGCCCAACGA
CCCCCGCCCATTGACGTCAATAGTAACGCCAATAGGGACTTTCCATTGACGTCAATGGGTGGAGTATTTA
CGGTAAACTGCCCACTTGGCAGTACATCAAGTGTATCATATGCCAAGTACGCCCCCTATTGACGTCAATG
ACGGTAAATGGCCCGCCTGGCATTGTGCCCAGTACATGACCTTATGGGACTTTCCTACTTGGCAGTACAT
CTACGTATTAGTCATCGCTATTACCATGGTCGAGGTGAGCCCCACGTTCTGCTTCACTCTCCCCATCTCC
CCCCCCTCCCCACCCCCAATTTTGTATTTATTTATTTTTTAATTATTTTGTGCAGCGATGGGGGCGGGGG
GGGGGGGGGGGCGGGGCGAGGGGCGGGGCGGGGCGAGGCGGAGAGGTGCGGCGGCAGCCAATCAGAGCGG
CGCGCTCCGAAAGTTTCCTTTTATGGCGAGGCGGCGGCGGCGGCGGCCCTATAAAAAGCGAAGCGCGCGG
CGGGCGGGAGTCGCTGCGCGCTGCCTTCGCCCCGTGCCCCGCTCCGCCGCCGCCTCGCGCCGCCCGCCCC
GGCTCTGACTGACCGCGTTACTCCCACAGGTGAGCGGGCGGGACGGCCCTTCTCCTCCGGGCTGTAATTA
GCTGAGCAAGAGGTAAGGGTTTAAGGGATGGTTGGTTGGTGGGGTATTAATGTTTAATTACCTGGAGCAC
CTGCCTGAAATCACTTTTTTTCAGGTTGGACCGGTGCCACCATGGACTATAAGGACCACGACGGAGACTA
CAAGGATCATGATATTGATTACAAAGACGATGACGATAAGATGGCCCCAAAGAAGAAGCGGAAGGTCGGT
ATCCACGGAGTCCCAGCAGCCGACAAGAAGTACAGCATCGGCCTGGACATCGGCACCAACTCTGTGGGCT
GGGCCGTGATCACCGACGAGTACAAGGTGCCCAGCAAGAAATTCAAGGTGCTGGGCAACACCGACCGGCA
CAGCATCAAGAAGAACCTGATCGGAGCCCTGCTGTTCGACAGCGGCGAAACAGCCGAGGCCACCCGGCTG
AAGAGAACCGCCAGAAGAAGATACACCAGACGGAAGAACCGGATCTGCTATCTGCAAGAGATCTTCAGCA
ACGAGATGGCCAAGGTGGACGACAGCTTCTTCCACAGACTGGAAGAGTCCTTCCTGGTGGAAGAGGATAA
GAAGCACGAGCGGCACCCCATCTTCGGCAACATCGTGGACGAGGTGGCCTACCACGAGAAGTACCCCACC
ATCTACCACCTGAGAAAGAAACTGGTGGACAGCACCGACAAGGCCGACCTGCGGCTGATCTATCTGGCCC
TGGCCCACATGATCAAGTTCCGGGGCCACTTCCTGATCGAGGGCGACCTGAACCCCGACAACAGCGACGT
GGACAAGCTGTTCATCCAGCTGGTGCAGACCTACAACCAGCTGTTCGAGGAAAACCCCATCAACGCCAGC
GGCGTGGACGCCAAGGCCATCCTGTCTGCCAGACTGAGCAAGAGCAGACGGCTGGAAAATCTGATCGCCC
AGCTGCCCGGCGAGAAGAAGAATGGCCTGTTCGGAAACCTGATTGCCCTGAGCCTGGGCCTGACCCCCAA
CTTCAAGAGCAACTTCGACCTGGCCGAGGATGCCAAACTGCAGCTGAGCAAGGACACCTACGACGACGAC
CTGGACAACCTGCTGGCCCAGATCGGCGACCAGTACGCCGACCTGTTTCTGGCCGCCAAGAACCTGTCCG
ACGCCATCCTGCTGAGCGACATCCTGAGAGTGAACACCGAGATCACCAAGGCCCCCCTGAGCGCCTCTAT
GATCAAGAGATACGACGAGCACCACCAGGACCTGACCCTGCTGAAAGCTCTCGTGCGGCAGCAGCTGCCT
GAGAAGTACAAAGAGATTTTCTTCGACCAGAGCAAGAACGGCTACGCCGGCTACATTGACGGCGGAGCCA
GCCAGGAAGAGTTCTACAAGTTCATCAAGCCCATCCTGGAAAAGATGGACGGCACCGAGGAACTGCTCGT
GAAGCTGAACAGAGAGGACCTGCTGCGGAAGCAGCGGACCTTCGACAACGGCAGCATCCCCCACCAGATC
CACCTGGGAGAGCTGCACGCCATTCTGCGGCGGCAGGAAGATTTTTACCCATTCCTGAAGGACAACCGGG
AAAAGATCGAGAAGATCCTGACCTTCCGCATCCCCTACTACGTGGGCCCTCTGGCCAGGGGAAACAGCAG
ATTCGCCTGGATGACCAGAAAGAGCGAGGAAACCATCACCCCCTGGAACTTCGAGGAAGTGGTGGACAAG
GGCGCTTCCGCCCAGAGCTTCATCGAGCGGATGACCAACTTCGATAAGAACCTGCCCAACGAGAAGGTGC
TGCCCAAGCACAGCCTGCTGTACGAGTACTTCACCGTGTATAACGAGCTGACCAAAGTGAAATACGTGAC
CGAGGGAATGAGAAAGCCCGCCTTCCTGAGCGGCGAGCAGAAAAAGGCCATCGTGGACCTGCTGTTCAAG
ACCAACCGGAAAGTGACCGTGAAGCAGCTGAAAGAGGACTACTTCAAGAAAATCGAGTGCTTCGACTCCG
TGGAAATCTCCGGCGTGGAAGATCGGTTCAACGCCTCCCTGGGCACATACCACGATCTGCTGAAAATTAT
CAAGGACAAGGACTTCCTGGACAATGAGGAAAACGAGGACATTCTGGAAGATATCGTGCTGACCCTGACA
CTGTTTGAGGACAGAGAGATGATCGAGGAACGGCTGAAAACCTATGCCCACCTGTTCGACGACAAAGTGA
TGAAGCAGCTGAAGCGGCGGAGATACACCGGCTGGGGCAGGCTGAGCCGGAAGCTGATCAACGGCATCCG
GGACAAGCAGTCCGGCAAGACAATCCTGGATTTCCTGAAGTCCGACGGCTTCGCCAACAGAAACTTCATG
CAGCTGATCCACGACGACAGCCTGACCTTTAAAGAGGACATCCAGAAAGCCCAGGTGTCCGGCCAGGGCG
ATAGCCTGCACGAGCACATTGCCAATCTGGCCGGCAGCCCCGCCATTAAGAAGGGCATCCTGCAGACAGT
GAAGGTGGTGGACGAGCTCGTGAAAGTGATGGGCCGGCACAAGCCCGAGAACATCGTGATCGAAATGGCC
AGAGAGAACCAGACCACCCAGAAGGGACAGAAGAACAGCCGCGAGAGAATGAAGCGGATCGAAGAGGGCA
TCAAAGAGCTGGGCAGCCAGATCCTGAAAGAACACCCCGTGGAAAACACCCAGCTGCAGAACGAGAAGCT
GTACCTGTACTACCTGCAGAATGGGCGGGATATGTACGTGGACCAGGAACTGGACATCAACCGGCTGTCC
GACTACGATGTGGACCATATCGTGCCTCAGAGCTTTCTGAAGGACGACTCCATCGACAACAAGGTGCTGA
CCAGAAGCGACAAGAACCGGGGCAAGAGCGACAACGTGCCCTCCGAAGAGGTCGTGAAGAAGATGAAGAA
CTACTGGCGGCAGCTGCTGAACGCCAAGCTGATTACCCAGAGAAAGTTCGACAATCTGACCAAGGCCGAG
AGAGGCGGCCTGAGCGAACTGGATAAGGCCGGCTTCATCAAGAGACAGCTGGTGGAAACCCGGCAGATCA
CAAAGCACGTGGCACAGATCCTGGACTCCCGGATGAACACTAAGTACGACGAGAATGACAAGCTGATCCG
GGAAGTGAAAGTGATCACCCTGAAGTCCAAGCTGGTGTCCGATTTCCGGAAGGATTTCCAGTTTTACAAA
GTGCGCGAGATCAACAACTACCACCACGCCCACGACGCCTACCTGAACGCCGTCGTGGGAACCGCCCTGA
TCAAAAAGTACCCTAAGCTGGAAAGCGAGTTCGTGTACGGCGACTACAAGGTGTACGACGTGCGGAAGAT
GATCGCCAAGAGCGAGCAGGAAATCGGCAAGGCTACCGCCAAGTACTTCTTCTACAGCAACATCATGAAC
TTTTTCAAGACCGAGATTACCCTGGCCAACGGCGAGATCCGGAAGCGGCCTCTGATCGAGACAAACGGCG
AAACCGGGGAGATCGTGTGGGATAAGGGCCGGGATTTTGCCACCGTGCGGAAAGTGCTGAGCATGCCCCA
AGTGAATATCGTGAAAAAGACCGAGGTGCAGACAGGCGGCTTCAGCAAAGAGTCTATCCTGCCCAAGAGG
AACAGCGATAAGCTGATCGCCAGAAAGAAGGACTGGGACCCTAAGAAGTACGGCGGCTTCGACAGCCCCA
CCGTGGCCTATTCTGTGCTGGTGGTGGCCAAAGTGGAAAAGGGCAAGTCCAAGAAACTGAAGAGTGTGAA
AGAGCTGCTGGGGATCACCATCATGGAAAGAAGCAGCTTCGAGAAGAATCCCATCGACTTTCTGGAAGCC
AAGGGCTACAAAGAAGTGAAAAAGGACCTGATCATCAAGCTGCCTAAGTACTCCCTGTTCGAGCTGGAAA
ACGGCCGGAAGAGAATGCTGGCCTCTGCCGGCGAACTGCAGAAGGGAAACGAACTGGCCCTGCCCTCCAA
ATATGTGAACTTCCTGTACCTGGCCAGCCACTATGAGAAGCTGAAGGGCTCCCCCGAGGATAATGAGCAG
AAACAGCTGTTTGTGGAACAGCACAAGCACTACCTGGACGAGATCATCGAGCAGATCAGCGAGTTCTCCA
AGAGAGTGATCCTGGCCGACGCTAATCTGGACAAAGTGCTGTCCGCCTACAACAAGCACCGGGATAAGCC
CATCAGAGAGCAGGCCGAGAATATCATCCACCTGTTTACCCTGACCAATCTGGGAGCCCCTGCCGCCTTC
AAGTACTTTGACACCACCATCGACCGGAAGAGGTACACCAGCACCAAAGAGGTGCTGGACGCCACCCTGA
TCCACCAGAGCATCACCGGCCTGTACGAGACACGGATCGACCTGTCTCAGCTGGGAGGCGACAAAAGGCC
GGCGGCCACGAAAAAGGCCGGCCAGGCAAAAAAGAAAAAGTAAGAATTCCTAGAGCTCGCTGATCAGCCT
CGACTGTGCCTTCTAGTTGCCAGCCATCTGTTGTTTGCCCCTCCCCCGTGCCTTCCTTGACCCTGGAAGG
TGCCACTCCCACTGTCCTTTCCTAATAAAATGAGGAAATTGCATCGCATTGTCTGAGTAGGTGTCATTCT
ATTCTGGGGGGTGGGGTGGGGCAGGACAGCAAGGGGGAGGATTGGGAAGAGAATAGCAGGCATGCTGGGG
AGCGGCCGCAGGAACCCCTAGTGATGGAGTTGGCCACTCCCTCTCTGCGCGCTCGCTCGCTCACTGAGGC
CGGGCGACCAAAGGTCGCCCGACGCCCGGGCTTTGCCCGGGCGGCCTCAGTGAGCGAGCGAGCGCGCAGC
TGCCTGCAGGGGCGCCTGATGCGGTATTTTCTCCTTACGCATCTGTGCGGTATTTCACACCGCATA
[95 nt withheld, positions 5947-6041]
T
[46 nt withheld, positions 6043-6088]
C
[141 nt withheld, positions 6090-6230]
CCTTTGACGTTGGAGTCCACGTTCTTT
[37 nt withheld, positions 6258-6294]
ACTCTATCTCGGGCTATTCTTTTGATTTATAAGGGATTTTGCCGATTTCGGTCTATTGGTTAAAAAATGA
GCTGATTTAACAAAAATTTAACGCGAATTTTAACAAAATATTAACGTTTACAATTTTATGGTGCACTCTC
AGTACAATCTGCTCTGATGCCGCATAGTTAAGCCAGCCCCGACACCCGCCAACACCCGCTGACGCGCCCT
GACGGGCTTGTCTGCTCCCGGCATCCGCTTACAGACAAGCTGTGACCGTCTCCGGGAGCTGCATGTGTCA
GAGGTTTTCACCGTCATCACCGAAACGCGCGAGACGAAAGGGCCTCGTGATACGCCTATTTTTATAGGTT
AATGTCATGATAATAATGGTTTCTTAGACGTCAGGTGGCACTTTTCGGGGAAATGTGCGCGGAACCCCTA
TTTGTTTATTTTTCTAAATACATTCAAATATGTATCCGCTCATGAGACAATAACCCTGATAAATGCTTCA
ATAATATTGAAAAAGGAAGAGTATGAGTATTCAACATTTCCGTGTCGCCCTTATTCCCTTTTTTGCGGCA
TTTTGCCTTCCTGTTTTTGCTCACCCAGAAACGCTGGTGAAAGTAAAAGATGCTGAAGATCAGTTGGGTG
CACGAGTGGGTTACATCGAACTGGATCTCAACAGCGGTAAGATCCTTGAGAGTTTTCGCCCCGAAGAACG
TTTTCCAATGATGAGCACTTTTAAAGTTCTGCTATGTGGCGCGGTATTATCCCGTATTGACGCCGGGCAA
GAGCAACTCGGTCGCCGCATACACTATTCTCAGAATGACTTGGTTGAGTACTCACCAGTCACAGAAAAGC
ATCTTACGGATGGCATGACAGTAAGAGAATTATGCAGTGCTGCCATAACCATGAGTGATAACACTGCGGC
CAACTTACTTCTGACAACGATCGGAGGACCGAAGGAGCTAACCGCTTTTTTGCACAACATGGGGGATCAT
GTAACTCGCCTTGATCGTTGGGAACCGGAGCTGAATGAAGCCATACCAAACGACGAGCGTGACACCACGA
TGCCTGTAGCAATGGCAACAACGTTGCGCAAACTATTAACTGGCGAACTACTTACTCTAGCTTCCCGGCA
ACAATTAATAGACTGGATGGAGGCGGATAAAGTTGCAGGACCACTTCTGCGCTCGGCCCTTCCGGCTGGC
TGGTTTATTGCTGATAAATCTGGAGCCGGTGAGCGTGGAAGCCGCGGTATCATTGCAGCACTGGGGCCAG
ATGGTAAGCCCTCCCGTATCGTAGTTATCTACACGACGGGGAGTCAGGCAACTATGGATGAACGAAATAG
ACAGATCGCTGAGATAGGTGCCTCACTGATTAAGCATTGGTAACTGTCAGACCAAGTTTACTCATATATA
CTTTAGATTGATTTAAAACTTCATTTTTAATTTAAAAGGATCTAGGTGAAGATCCTTTTTGATAATCTCA
TGACCAAAATCCCTTAACGTGAGTTTTCGTTCCACTGAGCGTCAGACCCCGTAGAAAAGATCAAAGGATC
TTCTTGAGATCCTTTTTTTCTGCGCGTAATCTGCTGCTTGCAAACAAAAAAACCACCGCTACCAGCGGTG
GTTTGTTTGCCGGATCAAGAGCTACCAACTCTTTTTCCGAAGGTAACTGGCTTCAGCAGAGCGCAGATAC
CAAATACTGTTCTTCTAGTGTAGCCGTAGTTAGGCCACCACTTCAAGAACTCTGTAGCACCGCCTACATA
CCTCGCTCTGCTAATCCTGTTACCAGTGGCTGCTGCCAGTGGCGATAAGTCGTGTCTTACCGGGTTGGAC
TCAAGACGATAGTTACCGGATAAGGCGCAGCGGTCGGGCTGAACGGGGGGTTCGTGCACACAGCCCAGCT
TGGAGCGAACGACCTACACCGAACTGAGATACCTACAGCGTGAGCTATGAGAAAGCGCCACGCTTCCCGA
AGGGAGAAAGGCGGACAGGTATCCGGTAAGCGGCAGGGTCGGAACAGGAGAGCGCACGAGGGAGCTTCCA
GGGGGAAACGCCTGGTATCTTTATAGTCCTGTCGGGTTTCGCCACCTCTGACTTGAGCGTCGATTTTTGT
GATGCTCGTCAGGGGGGCGGAGCCTATGGAAAAACGCCAGCAACGCGGCCTTTTTACGGTTCCTGGCCTT
TTGCTGGCCTTTTGCTCACATGT
